Addgene plasmid #18755: pCS2-Flag-TTGZFP-FokI-DD
Depositing lab: Scot Wolfe. Depositing organization: University of Massachusetts, Worcester. Publication: Targeted gene inactivation in zebrafish using engineered zinc-finger nucleases. Meng X, Noyes MB, Zhu LJ, Lawson ND, Wolfe SA. Nat Biotechnol. 2008 Jun . 26(6):695-701. 10.1038/nbt1398 PubMed 18500337.
Backbone
  Vector backbone: CS2
  Backbone size w/o insert (bp): 4760
  Vector type: Bacterial Expression
Growth in bacteria
  Bacterial resistance: Ampicillin, 100 μg/mL
  Growth temperature: 37°C
  Growth strain: DH5alpha
  Copy number: High Copy
Gene/Insert
  Gene/Insert name: zinc finger nuclease
  Species: M. musculus (mouse)
  Insert size (bp): 267
  Mutation: RNA expression vector for expressing the zinc finger nuclease. Zinc fingers are subcloned between the kpn1 and bamHI sites. This results in a direct, in frame fusion with the C-terminal FokI nuclease. In this case the nuclease is the DD version of the heterodimeric set. In addition there is an N-terminal flag tag.
  Cloning method: Restriction Enzyme; 5′ cloning site kpnI (not destroyed); 3′ cloning site BamHI (not destroyed)
  Sequencing primers: 5′ CS2 forward
Terms and licenses: Academic/Nonprofit Terms; Industry Terms: Not Available to Industry
How to cite: pCS2-Flag-TTGZFP-FokI-DD was a gift from Scot Wolfe (Addgene plasmid # 18755 ; http://n2t.net/addgene:18755 ; RRID:Addgene_18755)
