[The description below was written by a language model from this plasmid's Addgene catalogue record and pLannotate feature annotations shown in this document.]
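Description:
pCS2-Flag-TTGZFP-FokI-DD is a CS2-based plasmid of about 5.0 kb that serves as an RNA expression vector for one subunit of an engineered zinc-finger nuclease. The catalogue lists it as a bacterial expression vector, but the depositor's notes and the feature map point to its main role as a template for making nuclease mRNA. It is maintained in E. coli at high copy through a ColE1/pUC-type origin with ampicillin selection (AmpR). It also carries an f1 origin and remnants of lac sequences from the backbone.

The coding unit lies downstream of both a simian CMV IE94 enhancer/promoter and an SP6 promoter. This arrangement allows either direct expression in vertebrate cells or in vitro transcription by SP6 polymerase, and an SV40 polyadenylation signal follows the open reading frame. The encoded protein begins with an N-terminal 3xFLAG epitope for detection. Next comes a zinc-finger DNA-binding module of 267 bp, recorded as mouse-derived; the annotation software matches part of it to EGR1-type fingers. The protein ends with the FokI cleavage domain.

The fingers sit between retained KpnI and BamHI sites, so other finger arrays can be swapped in as direct in-frame fusions to the nuclease. The FokI domain is the "DD" variant of a heterodimeric pair. FokI must dimerise to cut, so this variant is meant to be used with a partner nuclease carrying the complementary variant, which limits cleavage by homodimers. The associated publication describes targeted gene inactivation in zebrafish with such nucleases. The record does not state the specific genomic target of this finger set.
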