Features (pLannotate 1.2.2; 17 found; start..end, strand, type, name):
     35..53      +  promoter       SP6 promoter: promoter for bacteriophage SP6 RNA polymerase
    118..183     +  CDS            3xFLAG: three tandem FLAG® epitope tags, followed by an enterokinase cleavage site
    217..306     +  CDS            EGR1 (fragment): EGR1_SERCA - Also known as ZENK From Serinus canaria (Island canary) (Fringilla canaria).
    451..1038    +  CDS            FokI cleavage domain: nonspecific DNA cleavage domain of the FokI endonuclease (Li et al., 1992) must dimerize to be catalytically active
   1049..1066    -  promoter       T7 promoter (fragment): promoter for bacteriophage T7 RNA polymerase
   1071..1205    -  polyA_signal   SV40 poly(A) signal: SV40 polyadenylation signal
   1322..1340    -  promoter       T3 promoter: promoter for bacteriophage T3 RNA polymerase
   1385..1401    -  protein_bind   lac operator: The lac repressor binds to the lac operator to inhibit transcription in E. coli. This inhibition can be relieved by adding lactose or isopropyl-β-D-thiogalactopyranoside (IPTG). lac repressor encoded by lacI
   1409..1439    -  promoter       lac promoter: promoter for the E. coli lac operon
   1454..1475    -  protein_bind   CAP binding site: CAP binding activates transcription in the presence of cAMP. E. coli catabolite activator protein
   1488..1580    -  CDS            lacI (fragment): lac repressor; lacI; The lac repressor binds to the lac operator to inhibit transcription in E. coli. This inhibition can be relieved by adding lactose or isopropyl-β-D-thiogalactopyranoside (IPTG).
   1763..2351    -  rep_origin     ori: high-copy-number ColE1/pMB1/pBR322/pUC origin of replication
   2522..3382    -  CDS            AmpR: β-lactamase; bla; confers resistance to ampicillin, carbenicillin, and related antibiotics
   3383..3487    -  promoter       AmpR promoter: bla
   3540..3968    -  rep_origin     f1 ori (sequence partly withheld): f1 bacteriophage origin of replication; arrow indicates direction of (+) strand synthesis
   3973..4039    -  CDS            lacZα (fragment): LacZα fragment of β-galactosidase; lacZ fragment
   4042..5026    +  promoter       CMV IE94 promoter: enhancer/promoter region of simian cytomegalovirus major immediate early transcription unit IE94
>Addgene plasmid #18755 | pCS2-Flag-TTGZFP-FokI-DD | depositor full sequence | sequence record 8851 | Author sequence
CGCCATTCTGCCTGGGGACGTCGGAGCAAGCTTGATTTAGGTGACACTATAGAATACAAGCTACTTGTTC
TTTTTGCAGGATCTGCCACCATGGCTCCAAAGAAGAAGCGTAAGGTAGACTACAAAGACCATGACGGTGA
TTATAAAGATCATGACATCGATTACAAGGATGACGATGACAAGGGTACCCGCCCATATGCTTGCCCTGTC
GAGTCCTGTGACCGCCGCTTCAGCCAGAAGGGGCACCTCACCCGCCATATCCGGATTCACACAGGCCAGA
AGCCCTTCCAGTGTCGCATCTGCATGAGGAACTTCAGCCGCAGCGACGCGCTCACCCGCCACATCCGCAC
CCACACAGGCGAGAAGCCTTTTGCATGCGACATCTGCGGCAGGAAGTTCGCGCGCAGCGACGCGCTCAGG
AAGCACACCAAAATCCATACAGGTGGATCCCAACTAGTCAAAAGTGAACTGGAGGAGAAGAAATCTGAAC
TTCGTCATAAATTGAAATATGTGCCTCATGAATATATTGAATTAATTGAAATTGCCAGAAATTCCACTCA
GGATAGAATTCTTGAAATGAAGGTAATGGAATTTTTTATGAAAGTTTATGGATATAGAGGTAAACATTTG
GGTGGATCAAGGAAACCGGACGGAGCAATTTATACTGTCGGATCTCCTATTGATTACGGTGTGATCGTGG
ATACTAAAGCTTATAGCGGAGGTTATAATCTGCCAATTGGCCAAGCAGATGAAATGCAAGACTATGTCGA
AGAAAATCAAACACGAAACAAACATATCAACCCTAATGAATGGTGGAAAGTCTATCCATCTTCTGTAACG
GAATTTAAGTTTTTATTTGTGAGTGGTCACTTTAAAGGAAACTACAAAGCTCAGCTTACACGATTAAATC
ATATCACTAATTGTAATGGAGCTGTTCTTAGTGTAGAAGAGCTTTTAATTGGTGGAGAAATGATTAAAGC
CGGCACATTAACCTTAGAGGAAGTGAGACGGAAATTTAATAACGGCGAGATAAACTTTTAATCTAGAACT
ATAGTGAGTCGTATTACGTAGATCCAGACATGATAAGATACATTGATGAGTTTGGACAAACCACAACTAG
AATGCAGTGAAAAAAATGCTTTATTTGTGAAATTTGTGATGCTATTGCTTTATTTGTAACCATTATAAGC
TGCAATAAACAAGTTAACAACAACAATTGCATTCATTTTATGTTTCAGGTTCAGGGGGAGGTGTGGGAGG
TTTTTTAATTCGCGGCCGCGGCGCCAATGCATTGGGCCCGGTACGTACCCAGCTTTTGTTCCCTTTAGTG
AGGGTTAATTGCGCGCTTGGCGTAATCATGGTCATAGCTGTTTCCTGTGTGAAATTGTTATCCGCTCACA
ATTCCACACAACATACGAGCCGGAAGCATAAAGTGTAAAGCCTGGGGTGCCTAATGAGTGAGCTAACTCA
CATTAATTGCGTTGCGCTCACTGCCCGCTTTCCAGTCGGGAAACCTGTCGTGCCAGCTGCATTAATGAAT
CGGCCAACGCGCGGGGAGAGGCGGTTTGCGTATTGGGCGCTCTTCCGCTTCCTCGCTCACTGACTCGCTG
CGCTCGGTCGTTCGGCTGCGGCGAGCGGTATCAGCTCACTCAAAGGCGGTAATACGGTTATCCACAGAAT
CAGGGGATAACGCAGGAAAGAACATGTGAGCAAAAGGCCAGCAAAAGGCCAGGAACCGTAAAAAGGCCGC
GTTGCTGGCGTTTTTCCATAGGCTCCGCCCCCCTGACGAGCATCACAAAAATCGACGCTCAAGTCAGAGG
TGGCGAAACCCGACAGGACTATAAAGATACCAGGCGTTTCCCCCTGGAAGCTCCCTCGTGCGCTCTCCTG
TTCCGACCCTGCCGCTTACCGGATACCTGTCCGCCTTTCTCCCTTCGGGAAGCGTGGCGCTTTCTCATAG
CTCACGCTGTAGGTATCTCAGTTCGGTGTAGGTCGTTCGCTCCAAGCTGGGCTGTGTGCACGAACCCCCC
GTTCAGCCCGACCGCTGCGCCTTATCCGGTAACTATCGTCTTGAGTCCAACCCGGTAAGACACGACTTAT
CGCCACTGGCAGCAGCCACTGGTAACAGGATTAGCAGAGCGAGGTATGTAGGCGGTGCTACAGAGTTCTT
GAAGTGGTGGCCTAACTACGGCTACACTAGAAGGACAGTATTTGGTATCTGCGCTCTGCTGAAGCCAGTT
ACCTTCGGAAAAAGAGTTGGTAGCTCTTGATCCGGCAAACAAACCACCGCTGGTAGCGGTGGTTTTTTTG
TTTGCAAGCAGCAGATTACGCGCAGAAAAAAAGGATCTCAAGAAGATCCTTTGATCTTTTCTACGGGGTC
TGACGCTCAGTGGAACGAAAACTCACGTTAAGGGATTTTGGTCATGAGATTATCAAAAAGGATCTTCACC
TAGATCCTTTTAAATTAAAAATGAAGTTTTAAATCAATCTAAAGTATATATGAGTAAACTTGGTCTGACA
GTTACCAATGCTTAATCAGTGAGGCACCTATCTCAGCGATCTGTCTATTTCGTTCATCCATAGTTGCCTG
ACTCCCCGTCGTGTAGATAACTACGATACGGGAGGGCTTACCATCTGGCCCCAGTGCTGCAATGATACCG
CGAGACCCACGCTCACCGGCTCCAGATTTATCAGCAATAAACCAGCCAGCCGGAAGGGCCGAGCGCAGAA
GTGGTCCTGCAACTTTATCCGCCTCCATCCAGTCTATTAATTGTTGCCGGGAAGCTAGAGTAAGTAGTTC
GCCAGTTAATAGTTTGCGCAACGTTGTTGCCATTGCTACAGGCATCGTGGTGTCACGCTCGTCGTTTGGT
ATGGCTTCATTCAGCTCCGGTTCCCAACGATCAAGGCGAGTTACATGATCCCCCATGTTGTGCAAAAAAG
CGGTTAGCTCCTTCGGTCCTCCGATCGTTGTCAGAAGTAAGTTGGCCGCAGTGTTATCACTCATGGTTAT
GGCAGCACTGCATAATTCTCTTACTGTCATGCCATCCGTAAGATGCTTTTCTGTGACTGGTGAGTACTCA
ACCAAGTCATTCTGAGAATAGTGTATGCGGCGACCGAGTTGCTCTTGCCCGGCGTCAATACGGGATAATA
CCGCGCCACATAGCAGAACTTTAAAAGTGCTCATCATTGGAAAACGTTCTTCGGGGCGAAAACTCTCAAG
GATCTTACCGCTGTTGAGATCCAGTTCGATGTAACCCACTCGTGCACCCAACTGATCTTCAGCATCTTTT
ACTTTCACCAGCGTTTCTGGGTGAGCAAAAACAGGAAGGCAAAATGCCGCAAAAAAGGGAATAAGGGCGA
CACGGAAATGTTGAATACTCATACTCTTCCTTTTTCAATATTATTGAAGCATTTATCAGGGTTATTGTCT
CATGAGCGGATACATATTTGAATGTATTTAGAAAAATAAACAAATAGGGGTTCCGCGCACATTTCCCCGA
AAAGTGCCACCTAAATTGTAAGCGTTAATATTTTGTTAAAATTCGCGTTAAATTTTTGTTAAATCAGCTC
ATTTTTTAACCAATAGGCCGAAATCGGCAAAATCCCTTATAAATCAAAAGAATAGACCGAGATAGGGT
[37 nt withheld, positions 3639-3675]
AAAGAACGTGGACTCCAACGTCAAAGG
[49 nt withheld, positions 3703-3751]
T
[91 nt withheld, positions 3753-3843]
G
[124 nt withheld, positions 3845-3968]
CCCATTCGCCATTCAGGCTGCGCAACTGTTGGGAAGGGCGATCGGTGCGGGCCTCTTCGCTATTACGCCA
GTCGACCATAGCCAATTCAATATGGCGTATATGGACTCATGCCAATTCAATATGGTGGATCTGGACCTGT
GCCAATTCAATATGGCGTATATGGACTCGTGCCAATTCAATATGGTGGATCTGGACCCCAGCCAATTCAA
TATGGCGGACTTGGCACCATGCCAATTCAATATGGCGGACTTGGCACTGTGCCAACTGGGGAGGGGTCTA
CTTGGCACGGTGCCAAGTTTGAGGAGGGGTCTTGGCCCTGTGCCAAGTCCGCCATATTGAATTGGCATGG
TGCCAATAATGGCGGCCATATTGGCTATATGCCAGGATCAATATATAGGCAATATCCAATATGGCCCTAT
GCCAATATGGCTATTGGCCAGGTTCAATACTATGTATTGGCCCTATGCCATATAGTATTCCATATATGGG
TTTTCCTATTGACGTAGATAGCCCCTCCCAATGGGCGGTCCCATATACCATATATGGGGCTTCCTAATAC
CGCCCATAGCCACTCCCCCATTGACGTCAATGGTCTCTATATATGGTCTTTCCTATTGACGTCATATGGG
CGGTCCTATTGACGTATATGGCGCCTCCCCCATTGACGTCAATTACGGTAAATGGCCCGCCTGGCTCAAT
GCCCATTGACGTCAATAGGACCACCCACCATTGACGTCAATGGGATGGCTCATTGCCCATTCATATCCGT
TCTCACGCCCCCTATTGACGTCAATGACGGTAAATGGCCCACTTGGCAGTACATCAATATCTATTAATAG
TAACTTGGCAAGTACATTACTATTGGAAGGACGCCAGGGTACATTGGCAGTACTCCCATTGACGTCAATG
GCGGTAAATGGCCCGCGATGGCTGCCAAGTACATCCCCATTGACGTCAATGGGGAGGGGCAATGACGCAA
ATGGGCGTTCCATTGACGTAAATGGGCGGTAGGCGTGCCTAATGGGAGGTCTATATAAGCAATGCTCGTT
TAGGGAAC
