>Addgene plasmid #18755 | pCS2-Flag-TTGZFP-FokI-DD | addgene partial sequence | sequence record 24626 | SP6 5'-ATTTAGGTGACACTATAG-3'
NTTTTTTGCGGATCTGCCCCATGGCTCCAAAGAAGAAGCGTAAGGTAGACTACAAAGACCATGACGGTGA
TTATAAAGATCATGACATCGATTACAAGGATGACGATGACAAGGGTACCCGCCCATATGCTTGCCCTGTC
GAGTCCTGTGACCGCCGCTTCAGCCAGAAGGGGCACCTCACCCGCCATATCCGGATTCACACAGGCCAGA
AGCCCTTCCAGTGTCGCATCTGCATGAGGAACTTCAGCCGCAGCGACGCGCTCACCCGCCACATCCGCAC
CCACACAGGCGAGAAGCCTTTTGCATGCGACATCTGCGGCAGGAAGTTCGCGCGCAGCGACGCGCTCAGG
AAGCACACCAAAATCCATACAGGTGGATCCCAACTAGTCAAAAGTGAACTGGAGGAGAAGAAATCTGAAC
TTCGTCATAAATTGAAATATGTGCCTCATGAATATATTGAATTAATTGAAATTGCCAGAAATTCCACTCA
GGATAGAATTCTTGAAATGAAGGTAATGGAATTTTTTATGAAAGTTTATGGATATAGAGGTAAACATTTG
GGTGGATCAAGGAAACCGGACGGAGCAATTTATACTGTCGGATCTCCTNGGGNNNNNNGGTNTGCGGGTG
AATACTAAAGCTTATAGCGGAGGTTATAATCTGCCATTGNCAGCGAGANTGTGATATTNTNTNTNTNAAA
AAATTCAACCGAACNACTTNTCCCCCTGGGGGGGGGGANGTCTTCCTCTNCNNACGAATTANNTTTTTTT
NGAGNGNCCTTNAGGA
